>Addgene plasmid #193106 | GB3409 | addgene full sequence | sequence record 380421 | Addgene NGS Result
ACACTATCCCATATCACCAGCTCACCGTCTTTCATTGCCATACGAAATTCCGGATGAGCATTCATCAGGC
GGGCAAGAATGTGAATAAAGGCCGGATAAAACTTGTGCTTATTTTTCTTTACGGTCTTTAAAAAGGCCGT
AATATCCAGCTGAACGGTCTGGTTATAGGTACATTGAGCAACTGACTGAAATGCCTCAAAATGTTCTTTA
CGATGCCATTGGGATATATCAACGGTGGTATATCCAGTGATTTTTTTCTCCATTTTAGCTTCCTTAGCTC
CTGAAAATCTCGATAACTCAAAAAATACGCCCGGTAGTGATCTTATTTCATTATGGTGAAAGTTGGAACC
TCTTACGTGCCCGATCAACTCGAGTGCCACCTGACGTCTAAGAAACCATTATTATCATGACATTAACCTA
TAAAAATAGGCGTATCACGAGGCAGAATTTCAGATAAAAAAAATCCTTAGCTTTCGCTAAGGATGATTTC
TGGAATTCGCGGCCGCTTCTAGAGCGATGAGTGGTCTCGTCCCTATCTTGTATGAGATAAATTTCAAGTG
CTATAAATATACCTAACGAAAAGTTATAGTTAGCAGTACTGAAAAAAACGAGATAAACAATGTGAGACCA
CTCATCGCGACTAGTAGCGGCCGCTGCAGTCCGGCAAAAAAGGGCAAGGTGTCACCACCCTGCCCTTTTT
CTTTAAAACCGAAAAGATTACTTCGCGTTATGCAGGCTTCCTCGCTCACTGACTCGCTGCGCTCGGTCGT
TCGGCTGCGGCGAGCGGTATCAGCTCACTCAAAGGCGGTAATACGGTTATCCACAGAATCAGGGGATAAC
GCAGGAAAGAACATGTGAGCAAAAGGCCAGCAAAAGGCCAGGAACCGTAAAAAGGCCGCGTTGCTGGCGT
TTTTCCACAGGCTCCGCCCCCCTGACGAGCATCACAAAAATCGACGCTCAAGTCAGAGGTGGCGAAACCC
GACAGGACTATAAAGATACCAGGCGTTTCCCCCTGGAAGCTCCCTCGTGCGCTCTCCTGTTCCGACCCTG
CCGCTTACCGGATACCTGTCCGCCTTTCTCCCTTCGGGAAGCGTGGCGCTTTCTCATAGCTCACGCTGTA
GGTATCTCAGTTCGGTGTAGGTCGTTCGCTCCAAGCTGGGCTGTGTGCACGAACCCCCCGTTCAGCCCGA
CCGCTGCGCCTTATCCGGTAACTATCGTCTTGAGTCCAACCCGGTAAGACACGACTTATCGCCACTGGCA
GCAGCCACTGGTAACAGGATTAGCAGAGCGAGGTATGTAGGCGGTGCTACAGAGTTCTTGAAGTGGTGGC
CTAACTACGGCTACACTAGAAGAACAGTATTTGGTATCTGCGCTCTGCTGAAGCCAGTTACCTTCGGAAA
AAGAGTTGGTAGCTCTTGATCCGGCAAACAAACCACCGCTGGTAGCGGTGGTTTTTTTGTTTGCAAGCAG
CAGATTACGCGCAGAAAAAAAGGATCTCAAGAAGATCCTTTGATCTTTTCTACGGGGTCTGACGCTCAGT
GGAACGAAAACTCACGTTAAGGGATTTTGGTCATGAGATTATCAAAAAGGATCTTCACCTAGATCCTTTT
AAATTAAAAATGAAGTTTTAAATCAATCTAAAGTATATATGAGTAAACTTGGTCTGACAGCTCGAGGCTT
GGATTCTCACCAATAAAAAACGCCCGGCGGCAACCGAGCGTTCTGAACAAATCCAGATGGAGTTCTGAGG
TCATTACTGGATCTATCAACAGGAGTCCAAGCGAGCTCGATATCAAATTACGCCCCGCCCTGCCACTCGT
CGCAGTACTGTTGTAATTCATTAAGCATTCTGCCGACATGGAAGCCATCACAAACGGCATGATGAACCTG
AATCGCCAGCGGCATCAGCACCTTGTCGCCTTGCGTATAATATTTGCCCATGGTGAAAACGGGGGCGAAG
AAGTTGTCCATATTGGCCACGTTTAAATCAAAACTGGTGAAACTCACCCAGGGATTGGCTGATACGAAAA
ACATATTCTCAATAAACCCTTTAGGGAAATAGGCCAGGTTTTCACCGTAACACGCCACATCTTGCGAATA
TATGTGTAGAAACTGCCGGAAATCGTCGTGGTATTCACTCCAGAGTGATGAAAACGTTTCAGTTTGCTCA
TGGAAAACGGTGTAACAAGGGTGA
Features (pLannotate 1.2.2; 8 found; start..end, strand, type, name):
    264..361     -  promoter       cat promoter: promoter of the E. coli cat gene encoding chloramphenicol acetyltransferase
    447..490     -  terminator     bacterial terminator: putative bacterial transcription terminator
    493..514     +  misc_feature   BioBrick prefix: BioBrick prefix for parts that do not start with "ATG"
    640..659     +  misc_feature   BioBrick suffix: universal suffix for all parts
    660..717     +  terminator     his operon terminator: This putative transcriptin terminator from the E. coli his operon has a 2-bp deletion introduced during synthesis. Its efficiency has not been determined.
    912..1500    -  rep_origin     ori: high-copy-number ColE1/pMB1/pBR322/pUC origin of replication
   1683..1777    -  terminator     lambda t0 terminator: transcription terminator from phage lambda
   1801..263     -  CDS            cat (across the origin): CAT_ECOLX - Experimental evidence at protein level: Swiss-Prot protein existence level 1. This enzyme is an effector of chloramphenicol resistance in bacteria. From Escherichia coli. This protein is used as a marker in many commonly used cloning vectors, such as pACYC184.
