[The description below was written by a language model from this plasmid's Addgene catalogue record and pLannotate feature annotations shown in this document.]
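Description:
GB3409 is a small (about 2.2 kb) GoldenBraid-style part-domestication plasmid built on the pUPD2 backbone and classified as a synthetic biology vector. It is maintained in E. coli through a high-copy ColE1/pUC-type origin of replication and selected with chloramphenicol. Resistance comes from the cat gene (chloramphenicol acetyltransferase), which is driven by its native cat promoter and followed by the lambda t0 terminator. The plasmid has no plant selection marker, T-DNA borders or expression cassette of its own. It serves as a storage and donor vector for a single DNA part, not as a construct delivered directly to plants.

The part it carries is GB_SynP minSlANS, a minimal promoter derived from the tomato slANS gene (Solyc10g076660). It comprises 62 bp upstream of the transcription start site together with the 5'UTR region. The automated annotation does not label the insert itself. It presumably occupies the roughly 125 bp interval between the BioBrick prefix and suffix sequences, a region insulated on both sides by bacterial transcription terminators, one of them a his operon terminator. These shield the part from read-through transcription in the bacterial host. The record describes the cloning method only as restriction enzyme based, and the flanking sites are not specified.

The construct belongs to the GB_SynP collection of modular, dCas9-regulated synthetic promoters for fine-tuned recombinant gene expression in plants. Within that system a minimal promoter element such as this one provides the core transcription initiation region, and it is intended to be combined with other promoter modules and coding parts in higher-order assemblies.
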