Addgene plasmid #193106: GB3409
Purpose: Minimal promoter of slANS gene (Solyc10g076660) containing 62bp upstream the transcription start site and the 5'UTR region.
Depositing lab: Diego Orzaez. Depositing organization: Instituto de Biologia Molecular y Celular de Plantas. Publication: GB_SynP: A Modular dCas9-Regulated Synthetic Promoter Collection for Fine-Tuned Recombinant Gene Expression in Plants. Moreno-Gimenez E, Selma S, Calvache C, Orzaez D. ACS Synth Biol. 2022 Sep 16;11(9):3037-3048. doi: 10.1021/acssynbio.2c00238. Epub 2022 Aug 31. PubMed 36044643.
Backbone
  Vector backbone: pUPD2
  Vector type: Synthetic Biology
Growth in bacteria
  Bacterial resistance: Chloramphenicol, 25 μg/mL
  Growth temperature: 37°C
  Growth strain: DH5alpha
  Copy number: High Copy
Gene/Insert
  Gene/Insert name: GB_SynP minSlANS
  Species: Synthetic
  Cloning method: Restriction Enzyme; 5′ cloning site unknown (unknown if destroyed)
Terms and licenses: Academic/Nonprofit Terms; Industry Terms: Not Available to Industry
How to cite: GB3409 was a gift from Diego Orzaez (Addgene plasmid # 193106 ; http://n2t.net/addgene:193106 ; RRID:Addgene_193106)
